Addgene plasmid #68483: MSCV Puro-SV40:GFP
Purpose: Retrovirus expressing GFP driven by SV40 promoter
Depositing lab: Tyler Jacks. Depositing organization: Massachusetts Institute of Technology. Publication: A Modular Assembly Platform for Rapid Generation of DNA Constructs. Akama-Garren EH, Joshi NS, Tammela T, Chang GP, Wagner BL, Lee DY, Rideout Iii WM, Papagiannakopoulos T, Xue W, Jacks T. Sci Rep. 2016 Feb 18;6:16836. doi: 10.1038/srep16836. PubMed 26887506.
Backbone
  Vector backbone: MSCV 2-5
  Backbone size w/o insert (bp): 5160
  Total vector size (bp): 6919
  Vector type: Mammalian Expression, Retroviral
  Selectable markers: Puromycin
Growth in bacteria
  Bacterial resistance: Ampicillin, 100 μg/mL
  Growth temperature: 37°C
  Growth strain: Stbl3
  Copy number: Unknown
Gene/Insert 1
  Gene/Insert name: Puromycin Resistance (alt name: PuroR)
  Insert size (bp): 603
  Promoter: LTR
  Cloning method: Gibson Cloning
  Sequencing primers: 5′ CTAACTCGAACGCTAGCTGTGCGATCGTTT; 3′ AGGCCTCGGGATTCCTAGGAACAGCGGTTT
Gene/Insert 2
  Gene/Insert name: GFP
  Insert size (bp): 723
  Promoter: SV40
  Cloning method: Gibson Cloning
  Sequencing primers: 5′ GACCCGACATTAGCGCTACAGCTTAAGCGG; 3′ AGAGTAATTCAACCCCAAACAACAACGTTT
Terms and licenses: Academic/Nonprofit Terms; Industry Terms: Not Available to Industry
How to cite: MSCV Puro-SV40:GFP was a gift from Tyler Jacks (Addgene plasmid # 68483 ; http://n2t.net/addgene:68483 ; RRID:Addgene_68483)
