[The description below was written by a language model from this plasmid's Addgene catalogue record and pLannotate feature annotations shown in this document.]
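Description:
MSCV Puro-SV40:GFP is a gammaretroviral transfer vector built on the murine stem cell virus backbone MSCV 2-5, intended for mammalian expression after packaging into retroviral particles. In bacteria it is maintained through a high-copy ColE1/pUC-type origin and selected with ampicillin via the β-lactamase gene and its native promoter. The plasmid backbone also carries non-functional remnants of earlier cloning vectors, including a lac promoter/operator region and fragments of lacI, lacZα, rop, bom, the tetracycline resistance gene and a short piece of MLV env. The catalogue gives a total size of about 6.9 kb, which agrees closely with the annotated sequence record.

The proviral region is bounded by 5′ and 3′ long terminal repeats from murine embryonic stem cell virus. Downstream of the 5′ LTR lie the MESV Ψ packaging signal and a truncated MMLV gag segment lacking its start codon, an arrangement that extends the packaging region without producing Gag protein. Because the vector carries no functional viral genes, particle production depends on gag, pol and env supplied in trans. Two cassettes, assembled by Gibson cloning, sit between the LTRs. Puromycin N-acetyltransferase is expressed from the LTR-driven genomic transcript. An internal SV40 enhancer/early promoter drives EGFP separately, and the 3′ LTR would provide the polyadenylation signal for both transcripts. After transduction and integration, cells can be selected with puromycin and tracked by green fluorescence. The construct was generated as part of a modular DNA assembly platform, and its stated purpose is a retrovirus expressing GFP from the SV40 promoter. It is therefore suited to use as a marker or control vector.
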