Features (pLannotate 1.2.2; 19 found; start..end, strand, type, name):
    579..920     +  misc_feature   MESV Ψ: packaging signal of murine embryonic stem cell virus
    987..1403    +  CDS            gag (truncated): truncated Moloney murine leukemia virus (MMLV) gag gene lacking the start codon
   1449..2048    +  CDS            PuroR: puromycin N-acetyltransferase; pac from Streptomyces alboniger; confers resistance to puromycin
   2088..2417    +  promoter       SV40 promoter: SV40 enhancer and early promoter
   2482..3201    +  CDS            EGFP: the original enhanced GFP (Yang et al., 1996) mammalian codon-optimized
   3278..3792    +  LTR            3' LTR: 3' long terminal repeat from murine embryonic stem cell virus
   3985..4001    -  protein_bind   lac operator: The lac repressor binds to the lac operator to inhibit transcription in E. coli. This inhibition can be relieved by adding lactose or isopropyl-β-D-thiogalactopyranoside (IPTG). lac repressor encoded by lacI
   4009..4039    -  promoter       lac promoter: promoter for the E. coli lac operon
   4054..4075    -  protein_bind   CAP binding site: CAP binding activates transcription in the presence of cAMP. E. coli catabolite activator protein
   4088..4180    -  CDS            lacI (fragment): lac repressor; lacI; The lac repressor binds to the lac operator to inhibit transcription in E. coli. This inhibition can be relieved by adding lactose or isopropyl-β-D-thiogalactopyranoside (IPTG).
   4363..4951    -  rep_origin     ori: high-copy-number ColE1/pMB1/pBR322/pUC origin of replication
   5122..5982    -  CDS            AmpR: β-lactamase; bla; confers resistance to ampicillin, carbenicillin, and related antibiotics
   5983..6087    -  promoter       AmpR promoter: bla
   6182..6217    +  CDS            rop (fragment): Rop protein, which maintains plasmids at low copy number; rop
   6319..6418    +  misc_feature   bom (fragment): basis of mobility region from pBR322
   6424..6573    -  CDS            lacZα (fragment): LacZα fragment of β-galactosidase; lacZ fragment
   6573..6774    -  CDS            TcR (fragment): tetracycline efflux protein; tet; confers resistance to tetracycline
   6775..6873    +  CDS            env (fragment): murine leukemia virus gPr80 envelope polyprotein precursor; env; proteolytically cleaved into gp70SU and p15TM subunits
   6915..515     +  LTR            5' LTR (across the origin): 5' long terminal repeat from murine embryonic stem cell virus
>Addgene plasmid #68483 | MSCV Puro-SV40:GFP | depositor full sequence | sequence record 122910 | MSCV Puro-SV40:GFP sequence 6916 bps
TGAAAGACCCCACCTGTAGGTTTGGCAAGCTAGCTTAAGTAACGCCATTTTGCAAGGCATGGAAAATACA
TAACTGAGAATAGAGAAGTTCAGATCAAGGTTAGGAACAGAGAGACAGCAGAATATGGGCCAAACAGGAT
ATCTGTGGTAAGCAGTTCCTGCCCCGGCTCAGGGCCAAGAACAGATGGTCCCCAGATGCGGTCCCGCCCT
CAGCAGTTTCTAGAGAACCATCAGATGTTTCCAGGGTGCCCCAAGGACCTGAAATGACCCTGTGCCTTAT
TTGAACTAACCAATCAGTTCGCTTCTCGCTTCTGTTCGCGCGCTTCTGCTCCCCGAGCTCAATAAAAGAG
CCCACAACCCCTCACTCGGCGCGCCAGTCCTCCGATAGACTGCGTCGCCCGGGTACCCGTATTCCCAATA
AAGCCTCTTGCTGTTTGCATCCGAATCGTGGACTCGCTGATCCTTGGGAGGGTCTCCTCAGATTGATTGA
CTGCCCACCTCGGGGGTCTTTCATTTGGAGGTTCCACCGAGATTTGGAGACCCCTGCCCAGGGACCACCG
ACCCCCCCGCCGGGAGGTAAGCTGGCCAGCGGTCGTTTCGTGTCTGTCTCTGTCTTTGTGCGTGTTTGTG
CCGGCATCTAATGTTTGCGCCTGCGTCTGTACTAGTTAGCTAACTAGCTCTGTATCTGGCGGACCCGTGG
TGGAACTGACGAGTTCTGAACACCCGGCCGCAACCCTGGGAGACGTCCCAGGGACTTTGGGGGCCGTTTT
TGTGGCCCGACCTGAGGAAGGGAGTCGATGTGGAATCCGACCCCGTCAGGATATGTGGTTCTGGTAGGAG
ACGAGAACCTAAAACAGTTCCCGCCTCCGTCTGAATTTTTGCTTTCGGTTTGGAACCGAAGCCGCGCGTC
TTGTCTGCTGCAGCGCTGCAGCATCGTTCTGTGTTGTCTCTGTCTGACTGTGTTTCTGTATTTGTCTGAA
AATTAGGGCCAGACTGTTACCACTCCCTTAAGTTTGACCTTAGGTCACTGGAAAGATGTCGAGCGGATCG
CTCACAACCAGTCGGTAGATGTCAAGAAGAGACGTTGGGTTACCTTCTGCTCTGCAGAATGGCCAACCTT
TAACGTCGGATGGCCGCGAGACGGCACCTTTAACCGAGACCTCATCACCCAGGTTAAGATCAAGGTCTTT
TCACCTGGCCCGCATGGACACCCAGACCAGGTCCCCTACATCGTGACCTGGGAAGCCTTGGCTTTTGACC
CCCCTCCCTGGGTCAAGCCCTTTGTACACCCTAAGCCTCCGCCTCCTCTTCCTCCATCCGCCCCGTCTCT
CCCCCTTGAACCTCCTCGTTCGACCCCGCCTCGATCCTCCCTTTATCCAGCCCTCACTCCTTCTCTAGGC
GCCGGAATTAGATCTCTAACTCGAACGCTAGCTGTGCGATCGTTTACCATGACCGAGTACAAGCCCACGG
TGCGCCTCGCCACCCGCGACGACGTCCCCAGGGCCGTACGCACCCTCGCCGCCGCGTTCGCCGACTACCC
CGCCACGCGCCACACCGTCGATCCGGACCGCCACATCGAGCGGGTCACCGAGCTGCAAGAACTCTTCCTC
ACGCGCGTCGGGCTCGACATCGGCAAGGTGTGGGTCGCGGACGACGGCGCCGCGGTGGCGGTCTGGACCA
CGCCGGAGAGCGTCGAAGCGGGGGCGGTGTTCGCCGAGATCGGCCCGCGCATGGCCGAGTTGAGCGGTTC
CCGGCTGGCCGCGCAGCAACAGATGGAAGGCCTCCTGGCGCCGCACCGGCCCAAGGAGCCCGCGTGGTTC
CTGGCCACCGTCGGCGTCTCGCCCGACCACCAGGGCAAGGGTCTGGGCAGCGCCGTCGTGCTCCCCGGAG
TGGAGGCGGCCGAGCGCGCCGGGGTGCCCGCCTTCCTGGAGACCTCCGCGCCCCGCAACCTCCCCTTCTA
CGAGCGGCTCGGCTTCACCGTCACCGCCGACGTCGAGGTGCCCGAAGGACCGCGCACCTGGTGCATGACC
CGCAAGCCCGGTGCCTGAAAACCGCTGTTCCTAGGAATCCCGAGGCCTCTGTGGAATGTGTGTCAGTTAG
GGTGTGGAAAGTCCCCAGGCTCCCCAGCAGGCAGAAGTATGCAAAGCATGCATCTCAATTAGTCAGCAAC
CAGGTGTGGAAAGTCCCCAGGCTCCCCAGCAGGCAGAAGTATGCAAAGCATGCATCTCAATTAGTCAGCA
ACCATAGTCCCGCCCCTAACTCCGCCCATCCCGCCCCTAACTCCGCCCAGTTCCGCCCATTCTCCGCCCC
ATGGCTGACTAATTTTTTTTATTTATGCAGAGGCCGAGGCCGCCTCTGCCTCTGAGCTATTCCAGAAGTA
GTGAGGAGGCTTTTTTGGAGGCCTAGGCTTTTGCAAAAAGCTCCCGGGAGCTTGTATATCCATTTTCGGA
CCCGACATTAGCGCTACAGCTTAAGCGGACCATGGTGAGCAAGGGCGAGGAGCTGTTCACCGGGGTGGTG
CCCATCCTGGTCGAGCTGGACGGCGACGTAAACGGCCACAAGTTCAGCGTGTCTGGCGAGGGCGAGGGCG
ATGCCACCTACGGCAAGCTGACCCTGAAGTTCATCTGCACCACCGGCAAGCTGCCCGTGCCCTGGCCCAC
CCTCGTGACCACCCTGACCTACGGCGTGCAGTGCTTCAGCCGCTACCCCGACCACATGAAGCAGCACGAC
TTCTTCAAGTCCGCCATGCCCGAAGGCTACGTCCAGGAGCGCACCATCTTCTTCAAGGACGACGGCAACT
ACAAGACCCGCGCCGAGGTGAAGTTCGAGGGCGACACCCTGGTGAACCGCATCGAGCTGAAGGGCATCGA
CTTCAAGGAGGACGGCAACATCCTGGGGCACAAGCTGGAGTACAACTACAACAGCCACAACGTCTATATC
ATGGCCGACAAGCAGAAGAACGGCATCAAGGCGAACTTCAAGATCCGCCACAACATCGAGGACGGCAGCG
TGCAGCTCGCCGACCACTACCAGCAGAACACCCCCATCGGCGACGGCCCCGTGCTGCTGCCCGACAACCA
CTACCTGAGCACCCAGTCCGCCCTGAGCAAAGACCCCAACGAGAAGCGCGATCACATGGTCCTGCTGGAG
TTCGTGACCGCCGCCGGGATCACTCTCGGCATGGACGAGCTGTACAAGTAAAAACGTTGTTGTTTGGGGT
TGAATTACTCTATCGATAAAATAAAAGATTTTATTTAGTCTCCAGAAAAAGGGGGGAATGAAAGACCCCA
CCTGTAGGTTTGGCAAGCTAGCTTAAGTAACGCCATTTTGCAAGGCATGGAAAATACATAACTGAGAATA
GAGAAGTTCAGATCAAGGTTAGGAACAGAGAGACAGCAGAATATGGGCCAAACAGGATATCTGTGGTAAG
CAGTTCCTGCCCCGGCTCAGGGCCAAGAACAGATGGTCCCCAGATGCGGTCCCGCCCTCAGCAGTTTCTA
GAGAACCATCAGATGTTTCCAGGGTGCCCCAAGGACCTGAAATGACCCTGTGCCTTATTTGAACTAACCA
ATCAGTTCGCTTCTCGCTTCTGTTCGCGCGCTTCTGCTCCCCGAGCTCAATAAAAGAGCCCACAACCCCT
CACTCGGCGCGCCAGTCCTCCGATAGACTGCGTCGCCCGGGTACCCGTGTATCCAATAAACCCTCTTGCA
GTTGCATCCGACTTGTGGTCTCGCTGTTCCTTGGGAGGGTCTCCTCTGAGTGATTGACTACCCGTCAGCG
GGGGTCTTTCATGGGTAACAGTTTCTTGAAGTTGGAGAACAACATTCTGAGGGTAGGAGTCGAATATTAA
GTAATCCTGACTCAATTAGCCACTGTTTTGAATCCACATACTCCAATACTCCTGAAATAGTTCATTATGG
ACAGCGCAGAAGAGCTGGGGAGAATTAATTCGTAATCATGGTCATAGCTGTTTCCTGTGTGAAATTGTTA
TCCGCTCACAATTCCACACAACATACGAGCCGGAAGCATAAAGTGTAAAGCCTGGGGTGCCTAATGAGTG
AGCTAACTCACATTAATTGCGTTGCGCTCACTGCCCGCTTTCCAGTCGGGAAACCTGTCGTGCCAGCTGC
ATTAATGAATCGGCCAACGCGCGGGGAGAGGCGGTTTGCGTATTGGGCGCTCTTCCGCTTCCTCGCTCAC
TGACTCGCTGCGCTCGGTCGTTCGGCTGCGGCGAGCGGTATCAGCTCACTCAAAGGCGGTAATACGGTTA
TCCACAGAATCAGGGGATAACGCAGGAAAGAACATGTGAGCAAAAGGCCAGCAAAAGGCCAGGAACCGTA
AAAAGGCCGCGTTGCTGGCGTTTTTCCATAGGCTCCGCCCCCCTGACGAGCATCACAAAAATCGACGCTC
AAGTCAGAGGTGGCGAAACCCGACAGGACTATAAAGATACCAGGCGTTTCCCCCTGGAAGCTCCCTCGTG
CGCTCTCCTGTTCCGACCCTGCCGCTTACCGGATACCTGTCCGCCTTTCTCCCTTCGGGAAGCGTGGCGC
TTTCTCATAGCTCACGCTGTAGGTATCTCAGTTCGGTGTAGGTCGTTCGCTCCAAGCTGGGCTGTGTGCA
CGAACCCCCCGTTCAGCCCGACCGCTGCGCCTTATCCGGTAACTATCGTCTTGAGTCCAACCCGGTAAGA
CACGACTTATCGCCACTGGCAGCAGCCACTGGTAACAGGATTAGCAGAGCGAGGTATGTAGGCGGTGCTA
CAGAGTTCTTGAAGTGGTGGCCTAACTACGGCTACACTAGAAGGACAGTATTTGGTATCTGCGCTCTGCT
GAAGCCAGTTACCTTCGGAAAAAGAGTTGGTAGCTCTTGATCCGGCAAACAAACCACCGCTGGTAGCGGT
GGTTTTTTTGTTTGCAAGCAGCAGATTACGCGCAGAAAAAAAGGATCTCAAGAAGATCCTTTGATCTTTT
CTACGGGGTCTGACGCTCAGTGGAACGAAAACTCACGTTAAGGGATTTTGGTCATGAGATTATCAAAAAG
GATCTTCACCTAGATCCTTTTAAATTAAAAATGAAGTTTTAAATCAATCTAAAGTATATATGAGTAAACT
TGGTCTGACAGTTACCAATGCTTAATCAGTGAGGCACCTATCTCAGCGATCTGTCTATTTCGTTCATCCA
TAGTTGCCTGACTCCCCGTCGTGTAGATAACTACGATACGGGAGGGCTTACCATCTGGCCCCAGTGCTGC
AATGATACCGCGAGACCCACGCTCACCGGCTCCAGATTTATCAGCAATAAACCAGCCAGCCGGAAGGGCC
GAGCGCAGAAGTGGTCCTGCAACTTTATCCGCCTCCATCCAGTCTATTAATTGTTGCCGGGAAGCTAGAG
TAAGTAGTTCGCCAGTTAATAGTTTGCGCAACGTTGTTGCCATTGCTACAGGCATCGTGGTGTCACGCTC
GTCGTTTGGTATGGCTTCATTCAGCTCCGGTTCCCAACGATCAAGGCGAGTTACATGATCCCCCATGTTG
TGCAAAAAAGCGGTTAGCTCCTTCGGTCCTCCGATCGTTGTCAGAAGTAAGTTGGCCGCAGTGTTATCAC
TCATGGTTATGGCAGCACTGCATAATTCTCTTACTGTCATGCCATCCGTAAGATGCTTTTCTGTGACTGG
TGAGTACTCAACCAAGTCATTCTGAGAATAGTGTATGCGGCGACCGAGTTGCTCTTGCCCGGCGTCAATA
CGGGATAATACCGCGCCACATAGCAGAACTTTAAAAGTGCTCATCATTGGAAAACGTTCTTCGGGGCGAA
AACTCTCAAGGATCTTACCGCTGTTGAGATCCAGTTCGATGTAACCCACTCGTGCACCCAACTGATCTTC
AGCATCTTTTACTTTCACCAGCGTTTCTGGGTGAGCAAAAACAGGAAGGCAAAATGCCGCAAAAAAGGGA
ATAAGGGCGACACGGAAATGTTGAATACTCATACTCTTCCTTTTTCAATATTATTGAAGCATTTATCAGG
GTTATTGTCTCATGAGCGGATACATATTTGAATGTATTTAGAAAAATAAACAAATAGGGGTTCCGCGCAC
ATTTCCCCGAAAAGTGCCACCTGACGTCTAAGAAACCATTATTATCATGACATTAACCTATAAAAATAGG
CGTATCACGAGGCCCTTTCGTCTCGCGCGTTTCGGTGATGACGGTGAAAACCTCTGACACATGCAGCTCC
CGGAGACGGTCACAGCTTGTCTGTAAGCGGATGCCGGGAGCAGACAAGCCCGTCAGGGCGCGTCAGCGGG
TGTTGGCGGGTGTCGGGGCTGGCTTAACTATGCGGCATCAGAGCAGATTGTACTGAGAGTGCACCATATG
CGGTGTGAAATACCGCACAGATGCGTAAGGAGAAAATACCGCATCAGGCGCCATTCGCCATTCAGGCTGC
GCAACTGTTGGGAAGGGCGATCGGTGCGGGCCTCTTCGCTATTACGCCAGCTGGCGAAAGGGGGATGTGC
TGCAAGGCGATTAAGTTGGGTAACGCCAGGGTTTTCCCAGTCACGACGTTGTAAAACGACGGCGCAAGGA
ATGGTGCATGCAAGGAGATGGCGCCCAACAGTCCCCCGGCCACGGGGCCTGCCACCATACCCACGCCGAA
ACAAGCGCTCATGAGCCCGAAGTGGCGAGCCCGATCTTCCCCATCGGTGATGTCGGCGATATAGGCGCCA
GCAACCGCACCTGTGGCGCCGGTGATGCCGGCCACGATGCGTCCGGCGTAGAGGCGATTAGTCCAATTTG
TTAAAGACAGGATATCAGTGGTCCAGGCTCTAGTTTTGACTCAACAATATCACCAGCTGAAGCCTATAGA
GTACGAGCCATAGATAAAATAAAAGATTTTATTTAGTCTCCAGAAAAAGGGGGGAA
