>Addgene plasmid #68483 | MSCV Puro-SV40:GFP | addgene partial sequence | sequence record 122909 | pLXSN5 5'-CCCTTGAACCTCCTCGTTCGACC-3'
TATCCAGCCCTCACTCCTTCTCTAGGCGCCGGAATTAGATCTCTAACTCGAACGCTAGCTGTGCGATCGT
TTACCATGACCGAGTACAAGCCCACGGTGCGCCTCGCCACCCGCGACGACGTCCCCAGGGCCGTACGCAC
CCTCGCCGCCGCGTTCGCCGACTACCCCGCCACGCGCCACACCGTCGATCCGGACCGCCACATCGAGCGG
GTCACCGAGCTGCAAGAACTCTTCCTCACGCGCGTCGGGCTCGACATCGGCAAGGTGTGGGTCGCGGACG
ACGGCGCCGCGGTGGCGGTCTGGACCACGCCGGAGAGCGTCGAAGCGGGGGCGGTGTTCGCCGAGATCGG
CCCGCGCATGGCCGAGTTGAGCGGTTCCCGGCTGGCCGCGCAGCAACAGATGGAAGGCCTCCTGGCGCCG
CACCGGCCCAAGGAGCCCGCGTGGTTCCTGGCCACCGTCGGCGTCTCGCCCGACCACCAGGGCAAGGGTC
TGGGCAGCGCCGTCGTGCTCCCCGGAGTGGAGGCGGCCGAGCGCGCCGGGGTGCCCGCCTTCCTGGAGAC
CTCCGCGCCCCGCAACCTCCCCTTCTACGAGCGGCTCGGCTTCACCGTCACCGCCGACGTCGAGGTGCCC
GAAGGACCGCGCACCTGGTGCATGACCCGCAAGCCCGGTGCCTGAAAACCGCTGTTCCTAGGAATCCCGA
GGCCTCTGTGGAATGTGTGTCAGTTAGGGTGTGGAAAGTCCCCAGGCTCCCCAGCAGGCAGAAGTATGCA
AAGCATGCATCTCAATTAGTCAGCAACCAGGTGTGGAAAGTCCCCAGGCTCCCCAGCAGGCAGAAGTATG
CAAAGCATGCATCTCAATT
