>Addgene plasmid #68483 | MSCV Puro-SV40:GFP | addgene partial sequence | sequence record 122911 | EXFP-internal-R 5'-GAACTCCAGCAGGACCATGT-3'
CTCAGGGCGGACTGGGTGCTCAGGTAGTGGTTGTCGGGCAGCAGCACGGGGCCGTCGCCGATGGGGGTGT
TCTGCTGGTAGTGGTCGGCGAGCTGCACGCTGCCGTCCTCGATGTTGTGGCGGATCTTGAAGTTCGCCTT
GATGCCGTTCTTCTGCTTGTCGGCCATGATATAGACGTTGTGGCTGTTGTAGTTGTACTCCAGCTTGTGC
CCCAGGATGTTGCCGTCCTCCTTGAAGTCGATGCCCTTCAGCTCGATGCGGTTCACCAGGGTGTCGCCCT
CGAACTTCACCTCGGCGCGGGTCTTGTAGTTGCCGTCGTCCTTGAAGAAGATGGTGCGCTCCTGGACGTA
GCCTTCGGGCATGGCGGACTTGAAGAAGTCGTGCTGCTTCATGTGGTCGGGGTAGCGGCTGAAGCACTGC
ACGCCGTAGGTCAGGGTGGTCACGAGGGTGGGCCAGGGCACGGGCAGCTTGCCGGTGGTGCAGATGAACT
TCAGGGTCAGCTTGCCGTAGGTGGCATCGCCCTCGCCCTCGCCAGACACGCTGAACTTGTGGCCGTTTAC
GTCGCCGTCCAGCTCGACCAGGATGGGCACCACCCCGGTGAACAGCTCCTCGCCCTTGCTCACCATGGTC
CGCTTAAGCTGTAGCGCTAATGTCGGGTCCGAAAATGGATATACAAGCTCCCGGGAGCTTTTTGCAAAAG
CCTAGGCCTCCAAAAAAGCCTCCTCACTACTTCTGGAATAGCTCAGAGGCAGAGGCGGCCTCGGCCTCTG
CATAAATAAAAAAAATTAGTCAGCCATGGGGCGGAGAATGGGCGGAACTGGGCGGAGTTAGGGGCGGGAT
GG
